>Addgene plasmid #129026 | pSpdCas9-hudTET1CD-T2A-GFP (PX458) | depositor full sequence | sequence record 247372 | pSpdCas9-hudTET1CD-T2A-GFP (PX458) sequence 11410 bps
GAGGGCCTATTTCCCATGATTCCTTCATATTTGCATATACGATACAAGGCTGTTAGAGAGATAATTGGAA
TTAATTTGACTGTAAACACAAAGATATTAGTACAAAATACGTGACGTAGAAAGTAATAATTTCTTGGGTA
GTTTGCAGTTTTAAAATTATGTTTTAAAATGGACTATCATATGCTTACCGTAACTTGAAAGTATTTCGAT
TTCTTGGCTTTATATATCTTGTGGAAAGGACGAAACACCGGGTCTTCGAGAAGACCTGTTTTAGAGCTAG
AAATAGCAAGTTAAAATAAGGCTAGTCCGTTATCAACTTGAAAAAGTGGCACCGAGTCGGTGCTTTTTTG
TTTTAGAGCTAGAAATAGCAAGTTAAAATAAGGCTAGTCCGTTTTTAGCGCGTGCGCCAATTCTGCAGAC
AAATGGCTCTAGAGGTACCCGTTACATAACTTACGGTAAATGGCCCGCCTGGCTGACCGCCCAACGACCC
CCGCCCATTGACGTCAATAGTAACGCCAATAGGGACTTTCCATTGACGTCAATGGGTGGAGTATTTACGG
TAAACTGCCCACTTGGCAGTACATCAAGTGTATCATATGCCAAGTACGCCCCCTATTGACGTCAATGACG
GTAAATGGCCCGCCTGGCATTGTGCCCAGTACATGACCTTATGGGACTTTCCTACTTGGCAGTACATCTA
CGTATTAGTCATCGCTATTACCATGGTCGAGGTGAGCCCCACGTTCTGCTTCACTCTCCCCATCTCCCCC
CCCTCCCCACCCCCAATTTTGTATTTATTTATTTTTTAATTATTTTGTGCAGCGATGGGGGCGGGGGGGG
GGGGGGGGCGCGCGCCAGGCGGGGCGGGGCGGGGCGAGGGGCGGGGCGGGGCGAGGCGGAGAGGTGCGGC
GGCAGCCAATCAGAGCGGCGCGCTCCGAAAGTTTCCTTTTATGGCGAGGCGGCGGCGGCGGCGGCCCTAT
AAAAAGCGAAGCGCGCGGCGGGCGGGAGTCGCTGCGACGCTGCCTTCGCCCCGTGCCCCGCTCCGCCGCC
GCCTCGCGCCGCCCGCCCCGGCTCTGACTGACCGCGTTACTCCCACAGGTGAGCGGGCGGGACGGCCCTT
CTCCTCCGGGCTGTAATTAGCTGAGCAAGAGGTAAGGGTTTAAGGGATGGTTGGTTGGTGGGGTATTAAT
GTTTAATTACCTGGAGCACCTGCCTGAAATCACTTTTTTTCAGGTTGGACCGGTGCCACCATGTACCCAT
ACGATGTTCCAGATTACGCTTCGCCGAAGAAAAAGCGCAAGGTCGAAGCGTCCGACAAGAAGTACAGCAT
CGGCCTGGCCATCGGCACCAACTCTGTGGGCTGGGCCGTGATCACCGACGAGTACAAGGTGCCCAGCAAG
AAATTCAAGGTGCTGGGCAACACCGACCGGCACAGCATCAAGAAGAACCTGATCGGAGCCCTGCTGTTCG
ACAGCGGCGAAACAGCCGAGGCCACCCGGCTGAAGAGAACCGCCAGAAGAAGATACACCAGACGGAAGAA
CCGGATCTGCTATCTGCAAGAGATCTTCAGCAACGAGATGGCCAAGGTGGACGACAGCTTCTTCCACAGA
CTGGAAGAGTCCTTCCTGGTGGAAGAGGATAAGAAGCACGAGCGGCACCCCATCTTCGGCAACATCGTGG
ACGAGGTGGCCTACCACGAGAAGTACCCCACCATCTACCACCTGAGAAAGAAACTGGTGGACAGCACCGA
CAAGGCCGACCTGCGGCTGATCTATCTGGCCCTGGCCCACATGATCAAGTTCCGGGGCCACTTCCTGATC
GAGGGCGACCTGAACCCCGACAACAGCGACGTGGACAAGCTGTTCATCCAGCTGGTGCAGACCTACAACC
AGCTGTTCGAGGAAAACCCCATCAACGCCAGCGGCGTGGACGCCAAGGCCATCCTGTCTGCCAGACTGAG
CAAGAGCAGACGGCTGGAAAATCTGATCGCCCAGCTGCCCGGCGAGAAGAAGAATGGCCTGTTCGGCAAC
CTGATTGCCCTGAGCCTGGGCCTGACCCCCAACTTCAAGAGCAACTTCGACCTGGCCGAGGATGCCAAAC
TGCAGCTGAGCAAGGACACCTACGACGACGACCTGGACAACCTGCTGGCCCAGATCGGCGACCAGTACGC
CGACCTGTTTCTGGCCGCCAAGAACCTGTCCGACGCCATCCTGCTGAGCGACATCCTGAGAGTGAACACC
GAGATCACCAAGGCCCCCCTGAGCGCCTCTATGATCAAGAGATACGACGAGCACCACCAGGACCTGACCC
TGCTGAAAGCTCTCGTGCGGCAGCAGCTGCCTGAGAAGTACAAAGAGATTTTCTTCGACCAGAGCAAGAA
CGGCTACGCCGGCTACATTGACGGCGGAGCCAGCCAGGAAGAGTTCTACAAGTTCATCAAGCCCATCCTG
GAAAAGATGGACGGCACCGAGGAACTGCTCGTGAAGCTGAACAGAGAGGACCTGCTGCGGAAGCAGCGGA
CCTTCGACAACGGCAGCATCCCCCACCAGATCCACCTGGGAGAGCTGCACGCCATTCTGCGGCGGCAGGA
AGATTTTTACCCATTCCTGAAGGACAACCGGGAAAAGATCGAGAAGATCCTGACCTTCCGCATCCCCTAC
TACGTGGGCCCTCTGGCCAGGGGAAACAGCAGATTCGCCTGGATGACCAGAAAGAGCGAGGAAACCATCA
CCCCCTGGAACTTCGAGGAAGTGGTGGACAAGGGCGCTTCCGCCCAGAGCTTCATCGAGCGGATGACCAA
CTTCGATAAGAACCTGCCCAACGAGAAGGTGCTGCCCAAGCACAGCCTGCTGTACGAGTACTTCACCGTG
TATAACGAGCTGACCAAAGTGAAATACGTGACCGAGGGAATGAGAAAGCCCGCCTTCCTGAGCGGCGAGC
AGAAAAAGGCCATCGTGGACCTGCTGTTCAAGACCAACCGGAAAGTGACCGTGAAGCAGCTGAAAGAGGA
CTACTTCAAGAAAATCGAGTGCTTCGACTCCGTGGAAATCTCCGGCGTGGAAGATCGGTTCAACGCCTCC
CTGGGCACATACCACGATCTGCTGAAAATTATCAAGGACAAGGACTTCCTGGACAATGAGGAAAACGAGG
ACATTCTGGAAGATATCGTGCTGACCCTGACACTGTTTGAGGACAGAGAGATGATCGAGGAACGGCTGAA
AACCTATGCCCACCTGTTCGACGACAAAGTGATGAAGCAGCTGAAGCGGCGGAGATACACCGGCTGGGGC
AGGCTGAGCCGGAAGCTGATCAACGGCATCCGGGACAAGCAGTCCGGCAAGACAATCCTGGATTTCCTGA
AGTCCGACGGCTTCGCCAACAGAAACTTCATGCAGCTGATCCACGACGACAGCCTGACCTTTAAAGAGGA
CATCCAGAAAGCCCAGGTGTCCGGCCAGGGCGATAGCCTGCACGAGCACATTGCCAATCTGGCCGGCAGC
CCCGCCATTAAGAAGGGCATCCTGCAGACAGTGAAGGTGGTGGACGAGCTCGTGAAAGTGATGGGCCGGC
ACAAGCCCGAGAACATCGTGATCGAAATGGCCAGAGAGAACCAGACCACCCAGAAGGGACAGAAGAACAG
CCGCGAGAGAATGAAGCGGATCGAAGAGGGCATCAAAGAGCTGGGCAGCCAGATCCTGAAAGAACACCCC
GTGGAAAACACCCAGCTGCAGAACGAGAAGCTGTACCTGTACTACCTGCAGAATGGGCGGGATATGTACG
TGGACCAGGAACTGGACATCAACCGGCTGTCCGACTACGATGTGGACGCCATCGTGCCTCAGAGCTTTCT
GAAGGACGACTCCATCGACAACAAGGTGCTGACCAGAAGCGACAAGAACCGGGGCAAGAGCGACAACGTG
CCCTCCGAAGAGGTCGTGAAGAAGATGAAGAACTACTGGCGGCAGCTGCTGAACGCCAAGCTGATTACCC
AGAGAAAGTTCGACAATCTGACCAAGGCCGAGAGAGGCGGCCTGAGCGAACTGGATAAGGCCGGCTTCAT
CAAGAGACAGCTGGTGGAAACCCGGCAGATCACAAAGCACGTGGCACAGATCCTGGACTCCCGGATGAAC
ACTAAGTACGACGAGAATGACAAGCTGATCCGGGAAGTGAAAGTGATCACCCTGAAGTCCAAGCTGGTGT
CCGATTTCCGGAAGGATTTCCAGTTTTACAAAGTGCGCGAGATCAACAACTACCACCACGCCCACGACGC
CTACCTGAACGCCGTCGTGGGAACCGCCCTGATCAAAAAGTACCCTAAGCTGGAAAGCGAGTTCGTGTAC
GGCGACTACAAGGTGTACGACGTGCGGAAGATGATCGCCAAGAGCGAGCAGGAAATCGGCAAGGCTACCG
CCAAGTACTTCTTCTACAGCAACATCATGAACTTTTTCAAGACCGAGATTACCCTGGCCAACGGCGAGAT
CCGGAAGCGGCCTCTGATCGAGACAAACGGCGAAACCGGGGAGATCGTGTGGGATAAGGGCCGGGATTTT
GCCACCGTGCGGAAAGTGCTGAGCATGCCCCAAGTGAATATCGTGAAAAAGACCGAGGTGCAGACAGGCG
GCTTCAGCAAAGAGTCTATCCTGCCCAAGAGGAACAGCGATAAGCTGATCGCCAGAAAGAAGGACTGGGA
CCCTAAGAAGTACGGCGGCTTCGACAGCCCCACCGTGGCCTATTCTGTGCTGGTGGTGGCCAAAGTGGAA
AAGGGCAAGTCCAAGAAACTGAAGAGTGTGAAAGAGCTGCTGGGGATCACCATCATGGAAAGAAGCAGCT
TCGAGAAGAATCCCATCGACTTTCTGGAAGCCAAGGGCTACAAAGAAGTGAAAAAGGACCTGATCATCAA
GCTGCCTAAGTACTCCCTGTTCGAGCTGGAAAACGGCCGGAAGAGAATGCTGGCCTCTGCCGGCGAACTG
CAGAAGGGAAACGAACTGGCCCTGCCCTCCAAATATGTGAACTTCCTGTACCTGGCCAGCCACTATGAGA
AGCTGAAGGGCTCCCCCGAGGATAATGAGCAGAAACAGCTGTTTGTGGAACAGCACAAGCACTACCTGGA
CGAGATCATCGAGCAGATCAGCGAGTTCTCCAAGAGAGTGATCCTGGCCGACGCTAATCTGGACAAAGTG
CTGTCCGCCTACAACAAGCACCGGGATAAGCCCATCAGAGAGCAGGCCGAGAATATCATCCACCTGTTTA
CCCTGACCAATCTGGGAGCCCCTGCCGCCTTCAAGTACTTTGACACCACCATCGACCGGAAGAGGTACAC
CAGCACCAAAGAGGTGCTGGACGCCACCCTGATCCACCAGAGCATCACCGGCCTGTACGAGACACGGATC
GACCTGTCTCAGCTGGGAGGCGACAAAAGGCCGGCGGCCACGAAAAAGGCCGGCCAGGGAGGAGGATCCC
TGCCCACCTGCAGCTGTCTTGATCGAGTTATACAAAAAGACAAAGGCCCATATTATACACACCTTGGGGC
AGGACCAAGTGTTGCTGCTGTCAGGGAAATCATGGAGAATAGGTATGGTCAAAAAGGAAACGCAATAAGG
ATAGAAATAGTAGTGTACACCGGTAAAGAAGGGAAAAGCTCTCATGGGTGTCCAATTGCTAAGTGGGTTT
TAAGAAGAAGCAGTGATGAAGAAAAAGTTCTTTGTTTGGTCCGGCAGCGTACAGGCCACCACTGTCCAAC
TGCTGTGATGGTGGTGCTCATCATGGTGTGGGATGGCATCCCTCTTCCAATGGCCGACCGGCTATACACA
GAGCTCACAGAGAATCTAAAGTCATACAATGGGCACCCTACCGACAGAAGATGCACCCTCAATGAAAATC
GTACCTGTACATGTCAAGGAATTGATCCAGAGACTTGTGGAGCTTCATTCTCTTTTGGCTGTTCATGGAG
TATGTACTTTAATGGCTGTAAGTTTGGTAGAAGCCCAAGCCCCAGAAGATTTAGAATTGATCCAAGCTCT
CCCTTACATGAAAAAAACCTTGAAGATAACTTACAGAGTTTGGCTACACGATTAGCTCCAATTTATAAGC
AGTATGCTCCAGTAGCTTACCAAAATCAGGTGGAATATGAAAATGTTGCCCGAGAATGTCGGCTTGGCAG
CAAGGAAGGTCGACCCTTCTCTGGGGTCACTGCTTGCCTGGACTTCTGTGCTCATCCCTACAGGGCCATT
CACAACATGAATAATGGAAGCACTGTGGTTTGTACCTTAACTCGAGAAGATAACCGCTCTTTGGGTGTTA
TTCCTCAAGATGAGCAGCTCCATGTGCTACCTCTTTATAAGCTTTCAGACACAGATGAGTTTGGCTCCAA
GGAAGGAATGGAAGCCAAGATCAAATCTGGGGCCATCGAGGTCCTGGCACCCCGCCGCAAAAAAAGAACG
TGTTTCACTCAGCCTGTTCCCCGTTCTGGAAAGAAGAGGGCTGCGATGATGACAGAGGTTCTTGCACATA
AGATAAGGGCAGTGGAAAAGAAACCTATTCCCCGAATCAAGCGGAAGAATAACTCAACAACAACAAACAA
CAGTAAGCCTTCGTCACTGCCAACCTTAGGGAGTAACACTGAGACCGTGCAACCTGAAGTAAAAAGTGAA
ACCGAACCCCATTTTATCTTAAAAAGTTCAGACAACACTAAAACTTATTCGCTGATGCCATCCGCTCCTC
ACCCAGTGAAAGAGGCATCTCCAGGCTTCTCCTGGTCCCCGAAGACTGCTTCAGCCACACCAGCTCCACT
GAAGAATGACGCAACAGCCTCATGCGGGTTTTCAGAAAGAAGCAGCACTCCCCACTGTACGATGCCTTCG
GGAAGACTCAGTGGTGCCAATGCTGCAGCTGCTGATGGCCCTGGCATTTCACAGCTTGGCGAAGTGGCTC
CTCTCCCCACCCTGTCTGCTCCTGTGATGGAGCCCCTCATTAATTCTGAGCCTTCCACTGGTGTGACTGA
GCCGCTAACGCCTCATCAGCCAAACCACCAGCCCTCCTTCCTCACCTCTCCTCAAGACCTTGCCTCTTCT
CCAATGGAAGAAGATGAGCAGCATTCTGAAGCAGATGAGCCTCCATCAGACGAACCCCTATCTGATGACC
CCCTGTCACCTGCTGAGGAGAAATTGCCCCACATTGATGAGTATTGGTCAGACAGTGAGCACATCTTTTT
GGATGCAAATATTGGTGGGGTGGCCATCGCACCTGCTCACGGCTCGGTTTTGATTGAGTGTGCCCGGCGA
GAGCTGCACGCTACCACTCCTGTTGAGCACCCCAACCGTAATCATCCAACCCGCCTCTCCCTTGTCTTTT
ACCAGCACAAAAACCTAAATAAGCCCCAACATGGTTTTGAACTAAACAAGATTAAGTTTGAGGCTAAAGA
AGCTAAGAATAAGAAAATGAAGGCCTCAGAGCAAAAAGACCAGGCAGCTAATGAAGGTCCAGAACAGTCC
TCTGAAGTAAATGAATTGAACCAAATTCCTTCTCATAAAGCATTAACATTAACCCATGACAATGTTGTCA
CCGTGTCCCCTTATGCTCTCACACACGTTGCGGGGCCCTATAACCATTGGGTCATGGCCGGCCAGGCAAA
AAAGAAAAAGGAATTCGGCAGTGGAGAGGGCAGAGGAAGTCTGCTAACATGCGGTGACGTCGAGGAGAAT
CCTGGCCCAGTGAGCAAGGGCGAGGAGCTGTTCACCGGGGTGGTGCCCATCCTGGTCGAGCTGGACGGCG
ACGTAAACGGCCACAAGTTCAGCGTGTCCGGCGAGGGCGAGGGCGATGCCACCTACGGCAAGCTGACCCT
GAAGTTCATCTGCACCACCGGCAAGCTGCCCGTGCCCTGGCCCACCCTCGTGACCACCCTGACCTACGGC
GTGCAGTGCTTCAGCCGCTACCCCGACCACATGAAGCAGCACGACTTCTTCAAGTCCGCCATGCCCGAAG
GCTACGTCCAGGAGCGCACCATCTTCTTCAAGGACGACGGCAACTACAAGACCCGCGCCGAGGTGAAGTT
CGAGGGCGACACCCTGGTGAACCGCATCGAGCTGAAGGGCATCGACTTCAAGGAGGACGGCAACATCCTG
GGGCACAAGCTGGAGTACAACTACAACAGCCACAACGTCTATATCATGGCCGACAAGCAGAAGAACGGCA
TCAAGGTGAACTTCAAGATCCGCCACAACATCGAGGACGGCAGCGTGCAGCTCGCCGACCACTACCAGCA
GAACACCCCCATCGGCGACGGCCCCGTGCTGCTGCCCGACAACCACTACCTGAGCACCCAGTCCGCCCTG
AGCAAAGACCCCAACGAGAAGCGCGATCACATGGTCCTGCTGGAGTTCGTGACCGCCGCCGGGATCACTC
TCGGCATGGACGAGCTGTACAAGGAATTCTAACTAGAGCTCGCTGATCAGCCTCGACTGTGCCTTCTAGT
TGCCAGCCATCTGTTGTTTGCCCCTCCCCCGTGCCTTCCTTGACCCTGGAAGGTGCCACTCCCACTGTCC
TTTCCTAATAAAATGAGGAAATTGCATCGCATTGTCTGAGTAGGTGTCATTCTATTCTGGGGGGTGGGGT
GGGGCAGGACAGCAAGGGGGAGGATTGGGAAGAGAATAGCAGGCATGCTGGGGAGCGGCCGCAGGAACCC
CTAGTGATGGAGTTGGCCACTCCCTCTCTGCGCGCTCGCTCGCTCACTGAGGCCGGGCGACCAAAGGTCG
CCCGACGCCCGGGCTTTGCCCGGGCGGCCTCAGTGAGCGAGCGAGCGCGCAGCTGCCTGCAGGGGCGCCT
GATGCGGTATTTTCTCCTTACGCATCTGTGCGGTATTTCACACCGCATA
[142 nt withheld, positions 8870-9011]
C
[141 nt withheld, positions 9013-9153]
CCTTTGACGTTGGAGTCCACGTTCTTT
[37 nt withheld, positions 9181-9217]
ACCCTATCTCGGGCTATTCTTTTGATTTATAAGGGATTTTGCCGATTTCGGCCTATTGGTTAAAAAATGA
GCTGATTTAACAAAAATTTAACGCGAATTTTAACAAAATATTAACGTTTACAATTTTATGGTGCACTCTC
AGTACAATCTGCTCTGATGCCGCATAGTTAAGCCAGCCCCGACACCCGCCAACACCCGCTGACGCGCCCT
GACGGGCTTGTCTGCTCCCGGCATCCGCTTACAGACAAGCTGTGACCGTCTCCGGGAGCTGCATGTGTCA
GAGGTTTTCACCGTCATCACCGAAACGCGCGAGACGAAAGGGCCTCGTGATACGCCTATTTTTATAGGTT
AATGTCATGATAATAATGGTTTCTTAGACGTCAGGTGGCACTTTTCGGGGAAATGTGCGCGGAACCCCTA
TTTGTTTATTTTTCTAAATACATTCAAATATGTATCCGCTCATGAGACAATAACCCTGATAAATGCTTCA
ATAATATTGAAAAAGGAAGAGTATGAGTATTCAACATTTCCGTGTCGCCCTTATTCCCTTTTTTGCGGCA
TTTTGCCTTCCTGTTTTTGCTCACCCAGAAACGCTGGTGAAAGTAAAAGATGCTGAAGATCAGTTGGGTG
CACGAGTGGGTTACATCGAACTGGATCTCAACAGCGGTAAGATCCTTGAGAGTTTTCGCCCCGAAGAACG
TTTTCCAATGATGAGCACTTTTAAAGTTCTGCTATGTGGCGCGGTATTATCCCGTATTGACGCCGGGCAA
GAGCAACTCGGTCGCCGCATACACTATTCTCAGAATGACTTGGTTGAGTACTCACCAGTCACAGAAAAGC
ATCTTACGGATGGCATGACAGTAAGAGAATTATGCAGTGCTGCCATAACCATGAGTGATAACACTGCGGC
CAACTTACTTCTGACAACGATCGGAGGACCGAAGGAGCTAACCGCTTTTTTGCACAACATGGGGGATCAT
GTAACTCGCCTTGATCGTTGGGAACCGGAGCTGAATGAAGCCATACCAAACGACGAGCGTGACACCACGA
TGCCTGTAGCAATGGCAACAACGTTGCGCAAACTATTAACTGGCGAACTACTTACTCTAGCTTCCCGGCA
ACAATTAATAGACTGGATGGAGGCGGATAAAGTTGCAGGACCACTTCTGCGCTCGGCCCTTCCGGCTGGC
TGGTTTATTGCTGATAAATCTGGAGCCGGTGAGCGTGGAAGCCGCGGTATCATTGCAGCACTGGGGCCAG
ATGGTAAGCCCTCCCGTATCGTAGTTATCTACACGACGGGGAGTCAGGCAACTATGGATGAACGAAATAG
ACAGATCGCTGAGATAGGTGCCTCACTGATTAAGCATTGGTAACTGTCAGACCAAGTTTACTCATATATA
CTTTAGATTGATTTAAAACTTCATTTTTAATTTAAAAGGATCTAGGTGAAGATCCTTTTTGATAATCTCA
TGACCAAAATCCCTTAACGTGAGTTTTCGTTCCACTGAGCGTCAGACCCCGTAGAAAAGATCAAAGGATC
TTCTTGAGATCCTTTTTTTCTGCGCGTAATCTGCTGCTTGCAAACAAAAAAACCACCGCTACCAGCGGTG
GTTTGTTTGCCGGATCAAGAGCTACCAACTCTTTTTCCGAAGGTAACTGGCTTCAGCAGAGCGCAGATAC
CAAATACTGTCCTTCTAGTGTAGCCGTAGTTAGGCCACCACTTCAAGAACTCTGTAGCACCGCCTACATA
CCTCGCTCTGCTAATCCTGTTACCAGTGGCTGCTGCCAGTGGCGATAAGTCGTGTCTTACCGGGTTGGAC
TCAAGACGATAGTTACCGGATAAGGCGCAGCGGTCGGGCTGAACGGGGGGTTCGTGCACACAGCCCAGCT
TGGAGCGAACGACCTACACCGAACTGAGATACCTACAGCGTGAGCTATGAGAAAGCGCCACGCTTCCCGA
AGGGAGAAAGGCGGACAGGTATCCGGTAAGCGGCAGGGTCGGAACAGGAGAGCGCACGAGGGAGCTTCCA
GGGGGAAACGCCTGGTATCTTTATAGTCCTGTCGGGTTTCGCCACCTCTGACTTGAGCGTCGATTTTTGT
GATGCTCGTCAGGGGGGCGGAGCCTATGGAAAAACGCCAGCAACGCGGCCTTTTTACGGTTCCTGGCCTT
TTGCTGGCCTTTTGCTCACATGT
Features (pLannotate 1.2.2; 21 found; start..end, strand, type, name):
      1..241     +  promoter       U6 promoter: RNA polymerase III promoter for human U6 snRNA
    268..343     +  misc_RNA       gRNA scaffold: guide RNA scaffold for the Streptococcus pyogenes CRISPR/Cas9 system
    350..393     +  misc_RNA       gRNA scaffold (fragment): guide RNA scaffold for the Streptococcus pyogenes CRISPR/Cas9 system
    440..725     +  enhancer       CMV enhancer: human cytomegalovirus immediate early enhancer; contains an 18-bp deletion relative to the standard CMV enhancer
    727..1004    +  promoter       chicken β-actin promoter: No description available
   1005..1233    +  intron         hybrid intron: hybrid between chicken β-actin (CBA) and minute virus of mice (MMV) introns (Gray et al., 2011)
   1254..1281    +  CDS            3xHA (fragment): three tandem HA epitope tags
   1314..5414    +  CDS            Cas9: Cas9 (Csn1) endonuclease from the Streptococcus pyogenes Type II CRISPR/Cas system generates RNA-guided double strand breaks in DNA
   5415..5448    +  CDS            nucleoplasmin NLS (fragment): bipartite nuclear localization signal from nucleoplasmin
   5460..7613    +  CDS            TET1 (fragment): TET1_HUMAN - Also known as CXXC6, KIAA1676, LCX. Experimental evidence at protein level: Swiss-Prot protein existence level 1. Dioxygenase that catalyzes the conversion of the modified genomic base 5-methylcytosine (5mC) into 5-hydroxymethylcytosine (5hmC) and plays a key role in active DNA demethylation. Also mediates subsequent conversion of 5hmC into 5-formylcytosine (5fC), and conversion of 5fC to 5-carboxylcytosine (5caC). Conversion of 5mC into 5hmC, 5fC and 5caC probably constitutes the first step in cytosine demethylation. Methylation at the C5 position of cytosine bases is an epigenet
   7616..7640    +  CDS            nucleoplasmin NLS (fragment): bipartite nuclear localization signal from nucleoplasmin
   7710..8423    +  CDS            EGFP: EGFP is a basic (constitutively fluorescent) green fluorescent protein published in 1996, derived from Aequorea victoria. It is reported to be a rapidly-maturing weak dimer with moderate acid sensitivity.
   8457..8568    +  polyA_signal   bGH poly(A) signal: bovine growth hormone polyadenylation signal
   8673..8813    +  repeat_region  AAV2 ITR: inverted terminal repeat of adeno-associated virus serotype 2 inverted
   8818..8869    -  misc_feature   bom (fragment): basis of mobility region from pBR322
   8888..9268    +  rep_origin     M13 ori (sequence partly withheld): M13 bacteriophage origin of replication; arrow indicates direction of (+) strand synthesis
   9344..9393    -  misc_feature   bom (fragment): basis of mobility region from pBR322
   9495..9530    -  CDS            rop (fragment): Rop protein, which maintains plasmids at low copy number; rop
   9625..9729    +  promoter       AmpR promoter: bla
   9730..10590   +  CDS            AmpR: β-lactamase; bla; confers resistance to ampicillin, carbenicillin, and related antibiotics
  10761..11349   +  rep_origin     ori: high-copy-number ColE1/pMB1/pBR322/pUC origin of replication
