>Addgene plasmid #129026 | pSpdCas9-hudTET1CD-T2A-GFP (PX458) | addgene full sequence | sequence record 256128 | Addgene NGS Result
GAGGGCCTATTTCCCATGATTCCTTCATATTTGCATATACGATACAAGGCTGTTAGAGAGATAATTGGAA
TTAATTTGACTGTAAACACAAAGATATTAGTACAAAATACGTGACGTAGAAAGTAATAATTTCTTGGGTA
GTTTGCAGTTTTAAAATTATGTTTTAAAATGGACTATCATATGCTTACCGTAACTTGAAAGTATTTCGAT
TTCTTGGCTTTATATATCTTGTGGAAAGGACGAAACACCGGGTCTTCGAGAAGACCTGTTTTAGAGCTAG
AAATAGCAAGTTAAAATAAGGCTAGTCCGTTATCAACTTGAAAAAGTGGCACCGAGTCGGTGCTTTTTTG
TTTTAGAGCTAGAAATAGCAAGTTAAAATAAGGCTAGTCCGTTTTTAGCGCGTGCGCCAATTCTGCAGAC
AAATGGCTCTAGAGGTACCCGTTACATAACTTACGGTAAATGGCCCGCCTGGCTGACCGCCCAACGACCC
CCGCCCATTGACGTCAATAGTAACGCCAATAGGGACTTTCCATTGACGTCAATGGGTGGAGTATTTACGG
TAAACTGCCCACTTGGCAGTACATCAAGTGTATCATATGCCAAGTACGCCCCCTATTGACGTCAATGACG
GTAAATGGCCCGCCTGGCATTGTGCCCAGTACATGACCTTATGGGACTTTCCTACTTGGCAGTACATCTA
CGTATTAGTCATCGCTATTACCATGGTCGAGGTGAGCCCCACGTTCTGCTTCACTCTCCCCATCTCCCCC
CCCTCCCCACCCCCAATTTTGTATTTATTTATTTTTTAATTATTTTGTGCAGCGATGGGGGCGGGGGGGG
GGGGGGGGCGCGCGCCGGGGGGGGGGGGGGGGGGGGGGGGGGGGGGSGGGGSGRGGSGGRGAGGTGCGGC
GGCAGCCAATCAGAGCGGCGCGCTCCGAAAGTTTCCTTTTATGGCGAGGCGGCGGCGGCGGCGGCCCTAT
AAAAAGCGAAGCGCGCGGCGGGCGGGAGTCGCTGCGCGCTGCCTTCGCCCCGTGCCCCGCTCCGCCGCCG
CCTCGCGCCGCCCGCCCCGGCTCTGACTGACCGCGTTACTCCCACAGGTGAGCGGGCGGGACGGCCCTTC
TCCTCCGGGCTGTAATTAGCTGAGCAAGAGGTAAGGGTTTAAGGGATGGTTGGTTGGTGGGGTATTAATG
TTTAATTACCTGGAGCACCTGCCTGAAATCACTTTTTTTCAGGTTGGACCGGTGCCACCATGTACCCATA
CGATGTTCCAGATTACGCTTCGCCGAAGAAAAAGCGCAAGGTCGAAGCGTCCGACAAGAAGTACAGCATC
GGCCTGGCCATCGGCACCAACTCTGTGGGCTGGGCCGTGATCACCGACGAGTACAAGGTGCCCAGCAAGA
AATTCAAGGTGCTGGGCAACACCGACCGGCACAGCATCAAGAAGAACCTGATCGGAGCCCTGCTGTTCGA
CAGCGGCGAAACAGCCGAGGCCACCCGGCTGAAGAGAACCGCCAGAAGAAGATACACCAGACGGAAGAAC
CGGATCTGCTATCTGCAAGAGATCTTCAGCAACGAGATGGCCAAGGTGGACGACAGCTTCTTCCACAGAC
TGGAAGAGTCCTTCCTGGTGGAAGAGGATAAGAAGCACGAGCGGCACCCCATCTTCGGCAACATCGTGGA
CGAGGTGGCCTACCACGAGAAGTACCCCACCATCTACCACCTGAGAAAGAAACTGGTGGACAGCACCGAC
AAGGCCGACCTGCGGCTGATCTATCTGGCCCTGGCCCACATGATCAAGTTCCGGGGCCACTTCCTGATCG
AGGGCGACCTGAACCCCGACAACAGCGACGTGGACAAGCTGTTCATCCAGCTGGTGCAGACCTACAACCA
GCTGTTCGAGGAAAACCCCATCAACGCCAGCGGCGTGGACGCCAAGGCCATCCTGTCTGCCAGACTGAGC
AAGAGCAGACGGCTGGAAAATCTGATCGCCCAGCTGCCCGGCGAGAAGAAGAATGGCCTGTTCGGCAACC
TGATTGCCCTGAGCCTGGGCCTGACCCCCAACTTCAAGAGCAACTTCGACCTGGCCGAGGATGCCAAACT
GCAGCTGAGCAAGGACACCTACGACGACGACCTGGACAACCTGCTGGCCCAGATCGGCGACCAGTACGCC
GACCTGTTTCTGGCCGCCAAGAACCTGTCCGACGCCATCCTGCTGAGCGACATCCTGAGAGTGAACACCG
AGATCACCAAGGCCCCCCTGAGCGCCTCTATGATCAAGAGATACGACGAGCACCACCAGGACCTGACCCT
GCTGAAAGCTCTCGTGCGGCAGCAGCTGCCTGAGAAGTACAAAGAGATTTTCTTCGACCAGAGCAAGAAC
GGCTACGCCGGCTACATTGACGGCGGAGCCAGCCAGGAAGAGTTCTACAAGTTCATCAAGCCCATCCTGG
AAAAGATGGACGGCACCGAGGAACTGCTCGTGAAGCTGAACAGAGAGGACCTGCTGCGGAAGCAGCGGAC
CTTCGACAACGGCAGCATCCCCCACCAGATCCACCTGGGAGAGCTGCACGCCATTCTGCGGCGGCAGGAA
GATTTTTACCCATTCCTGAAGGACAACCGGGAAAAGATCGAGAAGATCCTGACCTTCCGCATCCCCTACT
ACGTGGGCCCTCTGGCCAGGGGAAACAGCAGATTCGCCTGGATGACCAGAAAGAGCGAGGAAACCATCAC
CCCCTGGAACTTCGAGGAAGTGGTGGACAAGGGCGCTTCCGCCCAGAGCTTCATCGAGCGGATGACCAAC
TTCGATAAGAACCTGCCCAACGAGAAGGTGCTGCCCAAGCACAGCCTGCTGTACGAGTACTTCACCGTGT
ATAACGAGCTGACCAAAGTGAAATACGTGACCGAGGGAATGAGAAAGCCCGCCTTCCTGAGCGGCGAGCA
GAAAAAGGCCATCGTGGACCTGCTGTTCAAGACCAACCGGAAAGTGACCGTGAAGCAGCTGAAAGAGGAC
TACTTCAAGAAAATCGAGTGCTTCGACTCCGTGGAAATCTCCGGCGTGGAAGATCGGTTCAACGCCTCCC
TGGGCACATACCACGATCTGCTGAAAATTATCAAGGACAAGGACTTCCTGGACAATGAGGAAAACGAGGA
CATTCTGGAAGATATCGTGCTGACCCTGACACTGTTTGAGGACAGAGAGATGATCGAGGAACGGCTGAAA
ACCTATGCCCACCTGTTCGACGACAAAGTGATGAAGCAGCTGAAGCGGCGGAGATACACCGGCTGGGGCA
GGCTGAGCCGGAAGCTGATCAACGGCATCCGGGACAAGCAGTCCGGCAAGACAATCCTGGATTTCCTGAA
GTCCGACGGCTTCGCCAACAGAAACTTCATGCAGCTGATCCACGACGACAGCCTGACCTTTAAAGAGGAC
ATCCAGAAAGCCCAGGTGTCCGGCCAGGGCGATAGCCTGCACGAGCACATTGCCAATCTGGCCGGCAGCC
CCGCCATTAAGAAGGGCATCCTGCAGACAGTGAAGGTGGTGGACGAGCTCGTGAAAGTGATGGGCCGGCA
CAAGCCCGAGAACATCGTGATCGAAATGGCCAGAGAGAACCAGACCACCCAGAAGGGACAGAAGAACAGC
CGCGAGAGAATGAAGCGGATCGAAGAGGGCATCAAAGAGCTGGGCAGCCAGATCCTGAAAGAACACCCCG
TGGAAAACACCCAGCTGCAGAACGAGAAGCTGTACCTGTACTACCTGCAGAATGGGCGGGATATGTACGT
GGACCAGGAACTGGACATCAACCGGCTGTCCGACTACGATGTGGACGCCATCGTGCCTCAGAGCTTTCTG
AAGGACGACTCCATCGACAACAAGGTGCTGACCAGAAGCGACAAGAACCGGGGCAAGAGCGACAACGTGC
CCTCCGAAGAGGTCGTGAAGAAGATGAAGAACTACTGGCGGCAGCTGCTGAACGCCAAGCTGATTACCCA
GAGAAAGTTCGACAATCTGACCAAGGCCGAGAGAGGCGGCCTGAGCGAACTGGATAAGGCCGGCTTCATC
AAGAGACAGCTGGTGGAAACCCGGCAGATCACAAAGCACGTGGCACAGATCCTGGACTCCCGGATGAACA
CTAAGTACGACGAGAATGACAAGCTGATCCGGGAAGTGAAAGTGATCACCCTGAAGTCCAAGCTGGTGTC
CGATTTCCGGAAGGATTTCCAGTTTTACAAAGTGCGCGAGATCAACAACTACCACCACGCCCACGACGCC
TACCTGAACGCCGTCGTGGGAACCGCCCTGATCAAAAAGTACCCTAAGCTGGAAAGCGAGTTCGTGTACG
GCGACTACAAGGTGTACGACGTGCGGAAGATGATCGCCAAGAGCGAGCAGGAAATCGGCAAGGCTACCGC
CAAGTACTTCTTCTACAGCAACATCATGAACTTTTTCAAGACCGAGATTACCCTGGCCAACGGCGAGATC
CGGAAGCGGCCTCTGATCGAGACAAACGGCGAAACCGGGGAGATCGTGTGGGATAAGGGCCGGGATTTTG
CCACCGTGCGGAAAGTGCTGAGCATGCCCCAAGTGAATATCGTGAAAAAGACCGAGGTGCAGACAGGCGG
CTTCAGCAAAGAGTCTATCCTGCCCAAGAGGAACAGCGATAAGCTGATCGCCAGAAAGAAGGACTGGGAC
CCTAAGAAGTACGGCGGCTTCGACAGCCCCACCGTGGCCTATTCTGTGCTGGTGGTGGCCAAAGTGGAAA
AGGGCAAGTCCAAGAAACTGAAGAGTGTGAAAGAGCTGCTGGGGATCACCATCATGGAAAGAAGCAGCTT
CGAGAAGAATCCCATCGACTTTCTGGAAGCCAAGGGCTACAAAGAAGTGAAAAAGGACCTGATCATCAAG
CTGCCTAAGTACTCCCTGTTCGAGCTGGAAAACGGCCGGAAGAGAATGCTGGCCTCTGCCGGCGAACTGC
AGAAGGGAAACGAACTGGCCCTGCCCTCCAAATATGTGAACTTCCTGTACCTGGCCAGCCACTATGAGAA
GCTGAAGGGCTCCCCCGAGGATAATGAGCAGAAACAGCTGTTTGTGGAACAGCACAAGCACTACCTGGAC
GAGATCATCGAGCAGATCAGCGAGTTCTCCAAGAGAGTGATCCTGGCCGACGCTAATCTGGACAAAGTGC
TGTCCGCCTACAACAAGCACCGGGATAAGCCCATCAGAGAGCAGGCCGAGAATATCATCCACCTGTTTAC
CCTGACCAATCTGGGAGCCCCTGCCGCCTTCAAGTACTTTGACACCACCATCGACCGGAAGAGGTACACC
AGCACCAAAGAGGTGCTGGACGCCACCCTGATCCACCAGAGCATCACCGGCCTGTACGAGACACGGATCG
ACCTGTCTCAGCTGGGAGGCGACAAAAGGCCGGCGGCCACGAAAAAGGCCGGCCAGGGAGGAGGATCCCT
GCCCACCTGCAGCTGTCTTGATCGAGTTATACAAAAAGACAAAGGCCCATATTATACACACCTTGGGGCA
GGACCAAGTGTTGCTGCTGTCAGGGAAATCATGGAGAATAGGTATGGTCAAAAAGGAAACGCAATAAGGA
TAGAAATAGTAGTGTACACCGGTAAAGAAGGGAAAAGCTCTCATGGGTGTCCAATTGCTAAGTGGGTTTT
AAGAAGAAGCAGTGATGAAGAAAAAGTTCTTTGTTTGGTCCGGCAGCGTACAGGCCACCACTGTCCAACT
GCTGTGATGGTGGTGCTCATCATGGTGTGGGATGGCATCCCTCTTCCAATGGCCGACCGGCTATACACAG
AGCTCACAGAGAATCTAAAGTCATACAATGGGCACCCTACCGACAGAAGATGCACCCTCAATGAAAATCG
TACCTGTACATGTCAAGGAATTGATCCAGAGACTTGTGGAGCTTCATTCTCTTTTGGCTGTTCATGGAGT
ATGTACTTTAATGGCTGTAAGTTTGGTAGAAGCCCAAGCCCCAGAAGATTTAGAATTGATCCAAGCTCTC
CCTTACATGAAAAAAACCTTGAAGATAACTTACAGAGTTTGGCTACACGATTAGCTCCAATTTATAAGCA
GTATGCTCCAGTAGCTTACCAAAATCAGGTGGAATATGAAAATGTTGCCCGAGAATGTCGGCTTGGCAGC
AAGGAAGGTCGACCCTTCTCTGGGGTCACTGCTTGCCTGGACTTCTGTGCTCATCCCTACAGGGCCATTC
ACAACATGAATAATGGAAGCACTGTGGTTTGTACCTTAACTCGAGAAGATAACCGCTCTTTGGGTGTTAT
TCCTCAAGATGAGCAGCTCCATGTGCTACCTCTTTATAAGCTTTCAGACACAGATGAGTTTGGCTCCAAG
GAAGGAATGGAAGCCAAGATCAAATCTGGGGCCATCGAGGTCCTGGCACCCCGCCGCAAAAAAAGAACGT
GTTTCACTCAGCCTGTTCCCCGTTCTGGAAAGAAGAGGGCTGCGATGATGACAGAGGTTCTTGCACATAA
GATAAGGGCAGTGGAAAAGAAACCTATTCCCCGAATCAAGCGGAAGAATAACTCAACAACAACAAACAAC
AGTAAGCCTTCGTCACTGCCAACCTTAGGGAGTAACACTGAGACCGTGCAACCTGAAGTAAAAAGTGAAA
CCGAACCCCATTTTATCTTAAAAAGTTCAGACAACACTAAAACTTATTCGCTGATGCCATCCGCTCCTCA
CCCAGTGAAAGAGGCATCTCCAGGCTTCTCCTGGTCCCCGAAGACTGCTTCAGCCACACCAGCTCCACTG
AAGAATGACGCAACAGCCTCATGCGGGTTTTCAGAAAGAAGCAGCACTCCCCACTGTACGATGCCTTCGG
GAAGACTCAGTGGTGCCAATGCTGCAGCTGCTGATGGCCCTGGCATTTCACAGCTTGGCGAAGTGGCTCC
TCTCCCCACCCTGTCTGCTCCTGTGATGGAGCCCCTCATTAATTCTGAGCCTTCCACTGGTGTGACTGAG
CCGCTAACGCCTCATCAGCCAAACCACCAGCCCTCCTTCCTCACCTCTCCTCAAGACCTTGCCTCTTCTC
CAATGGAAGAAGATGAGCAGCATTCTGAAGCAGATGAGCCTCCATCAGACGAACCCCTATCTGATGACCC
CCTGTCACCTGCTGAGGAGAAATTGCCCCACATTGATGAGTATTGGTCAGACAGTGAGCACATCTTTTTG
GATGCAAATATTGGTGGGGTGGCCATCGCACCTGCTCACGGCTCGGTTTTGATTGAGTGTGCCCGGCGAG
AGCTGCACGCTACCACTCCTGTTGAGCACCCCAACCGTAATCATCCAACCCGCCTCTCCCTTGTCTTTTA
CCAGCACAAAAACCTAAATAAGCCCCAACATGGTTTTGAACTAAACAAGATTAAGTTTGAGGCTAAAGAA
GCTAAGAATAAGAAAATGAAGGCCTCAGAGCAAAAAGACCAGGCAGCTAATGAAGGTCCAGAACAGTCCT
CTGAAGTAAATGAATTGAACCAAATTCCTTCTCATAAAGCATTAACATTAACCCATGACAATGTTGTCAC
CGTGTCCCCTTATGCTCTCACACACGTTGCGGGGCCCTATAACCATTGGGTCATGGCCGGCCAGGCAAAA
AAGAAAAAGGAATTCGGCAGTGGAGAGGGCAGAGGAAGTCTGCTAACATGCGGTGACGTCGAGGAGAATC
CTGGCCCAGTGAGCAAGGGCGAGGAGCTGTTCACCGGGGTGGTGCCCATCCTGGTCGAGCTGGACGGCGA
CGTAAACGGCCACAAGTTCAGCGTGTCCGGCGAGGGCGAGGGCGATGCCACCTACGGCAAGCTGACCCTG
AAGTTCATCTGCACCACCGGCAAGCTGCCCGTGCCCTGGCCCACCCTCGTGACCACCCTGACCTACGGCG
TGCAGTGCTTCAGCCGCTACCCCGACCACATGAAGCAGCACGACTTCTTCAAGTCCGCCATGCCCGAAGG
CTACGTCCAGGAGCGCACCATCTTCTTCAAGGACGACGGCAACTACAAGACCCGCGCCGAGGTGAAGTTC
GAGGGCGACACCCTGGTGAACCGCATCGAGCTGAAGGGCATCGACTTCAAGGAGGACGGCAACATCCTGG
GGCACAAGCTGGAGTACAACTACAACAGCCACAACGTCTATATCATGGCCGACAAGCAGAAGAACGGCAT
CAAGGTGAACTTCAAGATCCGCCACAACATCGAGGACGGCAGCGTGCAGCTCGCCGACCACTACCAGCAG
AACACCCCCATCGGCGACGGCCCCGTGCTGCTGCCCGACAACCACTACCTGAGCACCCAGTCCGCCCTGA
GCAAAGACCCCAACGAGAAGCGCGATCACATGGTCCTGCTGGAGTTCGTGACCGCCGCCGGGATCACTCT
CGGCATGGACGAGCTGTACAAGGAATTCTAACTAGAGCTCGCTGATCAGCCTCGACTGTGCCTTCTAGTT
GCCAGCCATCTGTTGTTTGCCCCTCCCCCGTGCCTTCCTTGACCCTGGAAGGTGCCACTCCCACTGTCCT
TTCCTAATAAAATGAGGAAATTGCATCGCATTGTCTGAGTAGGTGTCATTCTATTCTGGGGGGTGGGGTG
GGGCAGGACAGCAAGGGGGAGGATTGGGAAGAGAATAGCAGGCATGCTGGGGAGCGGCCGCAGGAACCCC
TAGTGATGGAGTTGGCCACTCCCTCTCTGCGCGCTCGCTCGCTCACTGAGGCCGGGCGACCAAAGGTCGC
CCGACGCCCGGGCTTTGCCCGGGCGGCCTCAGTGAGCGAGCGAGCGCGCAGCTGCCTGCAGGGGCGCCTG
ATGCGGTATTTTCTCCTTACGCATCTGTGCGGTATTTCACACCGCATA
[95 nt withheld, positions 8869-8963]
T
[46 nt withheld, positions 8965-9010]
C
[141 nt withheld, positions 9012-9152]
CCTTTGACGTTGGAGTCCACGTTCTTT
[37 nt withheld, positions 9180-9216]
ACTCTATCTCGGGCTATTCTTTTGATTTATAAGGGATTTTGCCGATTTCGGTCTATTGGTTAAAAAATGA
GCTGATTTAACAAAAATTTAACGCGAATTTTAACAAAATATTAACGTTTACAATTTTATGGTGCACTCTC
AGTACAATCTGCTCTGATGCCGCATAGTTAAGCCAGCCCCGACACCCGCCAACACCCGCTGACGCGCCCT
GACGGGCTTGTCTGCTCCCGGCATCCGCTTACAGACAAGCTGTGACCGTCTCCGGGAGCTGCATGTGTCA
GAGGTTTTCACCGTCATCACCGAAACGCGCGAGACGAAAGGGCCTCGTGATACGCCTATTTTTATAGGTT
AATGTCATGATAATAATGGTTTCTTAGACGTCAGGTGGCACTTTTCGGGGAAATGTGCGCGGAACCCCTA
TTTGTTTATTTTTCTAAATACATTCAAATATGTATCCGCTCATGAGACAATAACCCTGATAAATGCTTCA
ATAATATTGAAAAAGGAAGAGTATGAGTATTCAACATTTCCGTGTCGCCCTTATTCCCTTTTTTGCGGCA
TTTTGCCTTCCTGTTTTTGCTCACCCAGAAACGCTGGTGAAAGTAAAAGATGCTGAAGATCAGTTGGGTG
CACGAGTGGGTTACATCGAACTGGATCTCAACAGCGGTAAGATCCTTGAGAGTTTTCGCCCCGAAGAACG
TTTTCCAATGATGAGCACTTTTAAAGTTCTGCTATGTGGCGCGGTATTATCCCGTATTGACGCCGGGCAA
GAGCAACTCGGTCGCCGCATACACTATTCTCAGAATGACTTGGTTGAGTACTCACCAGTCACAGAAAAGC
ATCTTACGGATGGCATGACAGTAAGAGAATTATGCAGTGCTGCCATAACCATGAGTGATAACACTGCGGC
CAACTTACTTCTGACAACGATCGGAGGACCGAAGGAGCTAACCGCTTTTTTGCACAACATGGGGGATCAT
GTAACTCGCCTTGATCGTTGGGAACCGGAGCTGAATGAAGCCATACCAAACGACGAGCGTGACACCACGA
TGCCTGTAGCAATGGCAACAACGTTGCGCAAACTATTAACTGGCGAACTACTTACTCTAGCTTCCCGGCA
ACAATTAATAGACTGGATGGAGGCGGATAAAGTTGCAGGACCACTTCTGCGCTCGGCCCTTCCGGCTGGC
TGGTTTATTGCTGATAAATCTGGAGCCGGTGAGCGTGGAAGCCGCGGTATCATTGCAGCACTGGGGCCAG
ATGGTAAGCCCTCCCGTATCGTAGTTATCTACACGACGGGGAGTCAGGCAACTATGGATGAACGAAATAG
ACAGATCGCTGAGATAGGTGCCTCACTGATTAAGCATTGGTAACTGTCAGACCAAGTTTACTCATATATA
CTTTAGATTGATTTAAAACTTCATTTTTAATTTAAAAGGATCTAGGTGAAGATCCTTTTTGATAATCTCA
TGACCAAAATCCCTTAACGTGAGTTTTCGTTCCACTGAGCGTCAGACCCCGTAGAAAAGATCAAAGGATC
TTCTTGAGATCCTTTTTTTCTGCGCGTAATCTGCTGCTTGCAAACAAAAAAACCACCGCTACCAGCGGTG
GTTTGTTTGCCGGATCAAGAGCTACCAACTCTTTTTCCGAAGGTAACTGGCTTCAGCAGAGCGCAGATAC
CAAATACTGTTCTTCTAGTGTAGCCGTAGTTAGGCCACCACTTCAAGAACTCTGTAGCACCGCCTACATA
CCTCGCTCTGCTAATCCTGTTACCAGTGGCTGCTGCCAGTGGCGATAAGTCGTGTCTTACCGGGTTGGAC
TCAAGACGATAGTTACCGGATAAGGCGCAGCGGTCGGGCTGAACGGGGGGTTCGTGCACACAGCCCAGCT
TGGAGCGAACGACCTACACCGAACTGAGATACCTACAGCGTGAGCTATGAGAAAGCGCCACGCTTCCCGA
AGGGAGAAAGGCGGACAGGTATCCGGTAAGCGGCAGGGTCGGAACAGGAGAGCGCACGAGGGAGCTTCCA
GGGGGAAACGCCTGGTATCTTTATAGTCCTGTCGGGTTTCGCCACCTCTGACTTGAGCGTCGATTTTTGT
GATGCTCGTCAGGGGGGCGGAGCCTATGGAAAAACGCCAGCAACGCGGCCTTTTTACGGTTCCTGGCCTT
TTGCTGGCCTTTTGCTCACATGT
Features (pLannotate 1.2.2; 21 found; start..end, strand, type, name):
      1..241     +  promoter       U6 promoter: RNA polymerase III promoter for human U6 snRNA
    268..343     +  misc_RNA       gRNA scaffold: guide RNA scaffold for the Streptococcus pyogenes CRISPR/Cas9 system
    350..393     +  misc_RNA       gRNA scaffold (fragment): guide RNA scaffold for the Streptococcus pyogenes CRISPR/Cas9 system
    440..725     +  enhancer       CMV enhancer: human cytomegalovirus immediate early enhancer; contains an 18-bp deletion relative to the standard CMV enhancer
    727..1004    +  promoter       chicken β-actin promoter: No description available
   1005..1232    +  intron         hybrid intron: hybrid between chicken β-actin (CBA) and minute virus of mice (MMV) introns (Gray et al., 2011)
   1253..1280    +  CDS            3xHA (fragment): three tandem HA epitope tags
   1313..5413    +  CDS            Cas9: Cas9 (Csn1) endonuclease from the Streptococcus pyogenes Type II CRISPR/Cas system generates RNA-guided double strand breaks in DNA
   5414..5447    +  CDS            nucleoplasmin NLS (fragment): bipartite nuclear localization signal from nucleoplasmin
   5459..7612    +  CDS            TET1 (fragment): TET1_HUMAN - Also known as CXXC6, KIAA1676, LCX. Experimental evidence at protein level: Swiss-Prot protein existence level 1. Dioxygenase that catalyzes the conversion of the modified genomic base 5-methylcytosine (5mC) into 5-hydroxymethylcytosine (5hmC) and plays a key role in active DNA demethylation. Also mediates subsequent conversion of 5hmC into 5-formylcytosine (5fC), and conversion of 5fC to 5-carboxylcytosine (5caC). Conversion of 5mC into 5hmC, 5fC and 5caC probably constitutes the first step in cytosine demethylation. Methylation at the C5 position of cytosine bases is an epigenet
   7615..7639    +  CDS            nucleoplasmin NLS (fragment): bipartite nuclear localization signal from nucleoplasmin
   7709..8422    +  CDS            EGFP: EGFP is a basic (constitutively fluorescent) green fluorescent protein published in 1996, derived from Aequorea victoria. It is reported to be a rapidly-maturing weak dimer with moderate acid sensitivity.
   8456..8567    +  polyA_signal   bGH poly(A) signal: bovine growth hormone polyadenylation signal
   8672..8812    +  repeat_region  AAV2 ITR: inverted terminal repeat of adeno-associated virus serotype 2 inverted
   8817..8868    -  misc_feature   bom (fragment): basis of mobility region from pBR322
   8887..9342    +  rep_origin     f1 ori (sequence partly withheld): f1 bacteriophage origin of replication; arrow indicates direction of (+) strand synthesis
   9343..9392    -  misc_feature   bom (fragment): basis of mobility region from pBR322
   9494..9529    -  CDS            rop (fragment): Rop protein, which maintains plasmids at low copy number; rop
   9624..9728    +  promoter       AmpR promoter: bla
   9729..10589   +  CDS            AmpR: β-lactamase; bla; confers resistance to ampicillin, carbenicillin, and related antibiotics
  10760..11348   +  rep_origin     ori: high-copy-number ColE1/pMB1/pBR322/pUC origin of replication
