[The description below was written by a language model from this plasmid's Addgene catalogue record and pLannotate feature annotations shown in this document.]
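Description:
pSpdCas9-hudTET1CD-T2A-GFP (PX458) is a mammalian expression plasmid of about 11.4 kb built on the PX458 all-in-one CRISPR backbone. It serves as the catalytically inactive control for dCas9-directed DNA demethylation experiments. It is propagated in E. coli through a high-copy ColE1/pUC-type origin with ampicillin selection (AmpR under its own bla promoter). The backbone also carries an f1/M13 phage origin and a single AAV2 ITR remnant, which on its own does not make the plasmid an AAV packaging vector.

Two expression units are present. A human U6 RNA polymerase III promoter sits upstream of the S. pyogenes guide RNA scaffold and provides the position for a guide sequence. The CBh promoter (CMV enhancer, chicken β-actin promoter and hybrid intron) drives a single open reading frame ending in a bGH polyadenylation signal. That frame encodes an N-terminal HA tag and NLS, nuclease-dead Cas9 (D10A, H840A), and the human TET1 catalytic domain, with nucleoplasmin NLS fragments annotated on either side of the TET1 segment, followed by T2A-EGFP. The T2A peptide releases EGFP as a separate protein, so transfected cells can be identified or sorted by fluorescence. The TET1 domain carries H1671Y and D1673A, which abolish its dioxygenase activity. The fusion can therefore still be guided to a methylated locus but cannot oxidise 5-methylcytosine, which lets effects of dCas9 binding be separated from true demethylation.

The depositor notes that BbsI sites within the TET1 domain rule out the usual BbsI guide cloning. Guides are instead cloned into the parental PX458 and then transferred into this plasmid as a restriction fragment. The depositor and sequencing-derived records differ by one nucleotide and have essentially identical annotations.
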