Addgene plasmid #129026: pSpdCas9-hudTET1CD-T2A-GFP (PX458)
Purpose: inactivated control (targeted DNA demethylation),expression of dCas9-hudTET1CD-T2A-EGFP and cloning backbone for sgRNA
Depositing lab: Julia K Polansky. Depositing organization: Charite Universitaetsmedizin Berlin. Publication: Targeted De-Methylation of the FOXP3-TSDR Is Sufficient to Induce Physiological FOXP3 Expression but Not a Functional Treg Phenotype. Kressler C, Gasparoni G, Nordstrom K, Hamo D, Salhab A, Dimitropoulos C, Tierling S, Reinke P, Volk HD, Walter J, Hamann A, Polansky JK. Front Immunol. 2021 Jan 7;11:609891. doi: 10.3389/fimmu.2020.609891. eCollection 2020. PubMed 33488615.
Backbone
  Vector backbone: PX458
  Backbone manufacturer: Feng Zhang (Addgene plasmid # 48138)
  Vector type: Mammalian Expression
Growth in bacteria
  Bacterial resistance: Ampicillin, 100 μg/mL
  Growth temperature: 37°C
  Growth strain: DH5alpha
  Copy number: Unknown
Gene/Insert
  Gene/Insert name: dCas9-hudTET1CD, SgRNA cloning site (alt name: dCas9-hudTET1CD-T2A-EGFP)
  Species: Synthetic
  Mutation: dCas9 (D10A;H840A), catalytic domain huTET1 inactive (H1671Y; D1673A)
  Promoter: CbH (for dCas9-hudTET1CD-T2A-EGFP) U6 (for sgRNA)
  Tag / fusion protein: HA-Tag, NLS (N terminal on insert); T2A-EGFP (C terminal on backbone)
  Cloning method: Restriction Enzyme; 5′ cloning site Unknown (unknown if destroyed); 3′ cloning site Unknown (unknown if destroyed)
  Sequencing primers: 5′ SgRNA-cloning-site: hU6-F (GAGGGCCTATTTCCCATGATT)
Resource information
  A portion of this plasmid was derived from a plasmid made by: HA tag-NLS-dCas9 from Rudolf Jaenisch (Addgene plasmid # 48223); hudTET1CD from Keith Joung (Addgene plasmid # 49965).
Terms and licenses: Academic/Nonprofit Terms; Industry Terms: Not Available to Industry
Depositor comments: For SgRNA cloning: Caution! BbsI cannot be used for SgRNA cloning in this plasmid, there are BbsI sites in TET1CD. Instead the guide sequence can be cloned into Addgene#48138 and in a second step transferred into this plasmid (for example using PvuI & XbaI). This plasmid was generated by Christopher Kressler.
How to cite: pSpdCas9-hudTET1CD-T2A-GFP (PX458) was a gift from Julia K Polansky (Addgene plasmid # 129026 ; http://n2t.net/addgene:129026 ; RRID:Addgene_129026)
